Addgene plasmid #132107: pDONR221_SLC37A3
Purpose: Gateway entry clone with codon-optimized ORF sequence for subcloning into custom expression vectors
Depositing lab: RESOLUTE Consortium & Giulio Superti-Furga. Depositing organization: CeMM Research Center for Molecular Medicine. Publication: The RESOLUTE consortium: unlocking SLC transporters for drug discovery. Superti-Furga G, Lackner D, Wiedmer T, Ingles-Prieto A, Barbosa B, Girardi E, Goldmann U, Gurtl B, Klavins K, Klimek C, Lindinger S, Lineiro-Retes E, Muller AC, Onstein S, Redinger G, Reil D, Sedlyarov V, Wolf G, Crawford M, Everley R, ... Steppan CM. Nat Rev Drug Discov. 2020 Jul;19(7):429-430. doi: 10.1038/d41573-020-00056-6. PubMed 32265506.
Backbone
  Vector backbone: pDONR221
  Backbone manufacturer: Thermo Fisher Scientific
  Backbone size w/o insert (bp): 2550
  Vector type: Mammalian Expression
Growth in bacteria
  Bacterial resistance: Kanamycin, 50 μg/mL
  Growth temperature: 37°C
  Growth strain: Stbl3
  Copy number: High Copy
Gene/Insert
  Gene/Insert name: SLC37A3 (alt name: DKFZp761N0624)
  Species: H. sapiens (human)
  Insert size (bp): 1482
  Entrez Gene: SLC37A3 (a.k.a. MGC32939)
  Cloning method: Gateway Cloning
  Sequencing primers: 5′ M13-fwd; 3′ M13-rev
Terms and licenses: Academic/Nonprofit Terms; Industry Terms
Depositor comments: For more information on the full Resolute plasmid collection, please see www.addgene.org/depositor-collections/re-solute/. Please provide your feedback on this plasmid to the RESOLUTE consortium by filling out their RESOLUTE repository feedback form: https://forms.office.com/Pages/ResponsePage.aspx?id=0e05yklzmkS7rjFGQL4N7z4feCLQvEJAmVcOCM_u885UN1JJRko0Ukg4TVQwNTZLOUxPQVJWT1NHUCQlQCN0PWcu
How to cite: pDONR221_SLC37A3 was a gift from RESOLUTE Consortium & Giulio Superti-Furga (Addgene plasmid # 132107 ; http://n2t.net/addgene:132107 ; RRID:Addgene_132107)
