[The description below was written by a language model from this plasmid's Addgene catalogue record and pLannotate feature annotations shown in this document.]
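Description:
pDONR221_SLC37A3 is a Gateway entry clone built on the pDONR221 backbone and carrying a codon-optimized open reading frame for human SLC37A3, a member of the solute carrier (SLC) transporter superfamily. The sequenced plasmid is about 4.0 kb. It is maintained in E. coli through a high-copy ColE1/pUC-type origin of replication and selected with kanamycin through an aminoglycoside phosphotransferase (KanR) gene. Although the catalogue lists the vector type as mammalian expression, the feature table shows no eukaryotic promoter or polyadenylation signal, so the plasmid serves as a cloning intermediate rather than an expression construct in its own right.

The 1,482 bp SLC37A3 coding sequence lies between attL1 and attL2 recombination sites. These sites allow the ORF to be transferred directionally, by an LR Clonase reaction, into any attR-containing destination vector, which then supplies the promoter, tags and selection markers appropriate to the intended host. The rrnB T1 and T2 transcription terminators sit upstream of the attL1 site and insulate the insert from read-through transcription in bacteria. A T7 promoter lies just beyond attL2, in reverse orientation and so directed back towards the insert. The short lacI and lacZα fragments in the annotation are backbone remnants with no functional role, and M13 forward and reverse priming sites are recorded for sequencing the insert. The feature table annotates no epitope tags or reporters, and the record does not say whether the ORF retains a stop codon. The plasmid belongs to a large consortium collection of SLC transporter clones and is intended for subcloning SLC37A3 into custom expression vectors for transporter research and drug discovery.
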