Features (pLannotate 1.2.2; 10 found; start..end, strand, type, name):
    121..213     +  CDS            lacI (fragment): lac repressor; lacI; The lac repressor binds to the lac operator to inhibit transcription in E. coli. This inhibition can be relieved by adding lactose or isopropyl-β-D-thiogalactopyranoside (IPTG).
    268..295     -  terminator     rrnB T2 terminator: transcription terminator T2 from the E. coli rrnB gene
    427..470     +  terminator     rrnB T1 terminator: Escherichia coli rrnB; transcription terminator T1 from the E. coli rrnB gene
    517..553     -  CDS            lacZα (fragment): LacZα fragment of β-galactosidase; lacZ fragment
    569..668     +  protein_bind   attL1: mutant version of attL; recombination site for the Gateway® LR reaction LR Clonase™
    674..2155    +  CDS            SLC37A3: SPX3_HUMAN - Also known as SPX3. Experimental evidence at transcript level: Swiss-Prot protein existence level 2. From Homo sapiens (Human).
   2157..2256    -  protein_bind   attL2: mutant version of attL; recombination site for the Gateway® LR reaction LR Clonase™
   2274..2292    -  promoter       T7 promoter: promoter for bacteriophage T7 RNA polymerase
   2426..3235    +  CDS            KanR: aminoglycoside phosphotransferase; aph(3')-Ia; confers resistance to kanamycin in bacteria or G418 (Geneticin®) in eukaryotes
   3382..3970    +  rep_origin     ori: high-copy-number ColE1/pMB1/pBR322/pUC origin of replication
>Addgene plasmid #132107 | pDONR221_SLC37A3 | addgene full sequence | sequence record 265275 | Addgene NGS Result
CTTTCCTGCGTTATCCCCTGATTCTGTGGATAACCGTATTACCGCCTTTGAGTGAGCTGATACCGCTCGC
CGCAGCCGAACGACCGAGCGCAGCGAGTCAGTGAGCGAGGAAGCGGAAGAGCGCCCAATACGCAAACCGC
CTCTCCCCGCGCGTTGGCCGATTCATTAATGCAGCTGGCACGACAGGTTTCCCGACTGGAAAGCGGGCAG
TGAGCGCAACGCAATTAATACGCGTACCGCTAGCCAGGAAGAGTTTGTAGAAACGCAAAAAGGCCATCCG
TCAGGATGGCCTTCTGCTTAGTTTGATGCCTGGCAGTTTATGGCGGGCGTCCTGCCCGCCACCCTCCGGG
CCGTTGCTTCACAACGTTCAAATCCGCTCCCGGCGGATTTGTCCTACTCAGGAGAGCGTTCACCGACAAA
CAACAGATAAAACGAAAGGCCCAGTCTTCCGACTGAGCCTTTCGTTTTATTTGATGCCTGGCAGTTCCCT
ACTCTCGCGTTAACGCTAGCATGGATGTTTTCCCAGTCACGACGTTGTAAAACGACGGCCAGTCTTAAGC
TCGGGCCCCAAATAATGATTTTATTTTGACTGATAGTGACCTGTTCGTTGCAACACATTGATGAGCAATG
CTTTTTTATAATGCCAACTTTGTACAAAAAAGCAGGCTCCACCATGGCCTGGCCCAACGTGTTCCAGAGG
GGCTCTCTGCTGAGCCAGTTTTCCCACCACCACGTGGTGGTGTTCCTGCTGACCTTCTTTAGCTATTCCC
TGCTGCACGCCTCCCGCAAGACATTTTCTAATGTGAAGGTGTCTATCAGCGAGCAGTGGACCCCAAGCGC
CTTCAACACATCCGTGGAGCTGCCCGTGGAGATCTGGAGCTCCAATCACCTGTTTCCTAGCGCCGAGAAG
GCCACCCTGTTCCTGGGCACCCTGGACACAATCTTTCTGTTCTCTTACGCCGTGGGCCTGTTTATCAGCG
GCATCGTGGGCGATAGGCTGAACCTGCGCTGGGTGCTGTCCTTCGGCATGTGCTCTAGCGCCCTGGTGGT
GTTCGTGTTCGGCGCCCTGACCGAGTGGCTGCGGTTCTATAACAAGTGGCTGTACTGCTGTCTGTGGATC
GTGAATGGCCTGCTGCAGAGCACAGGATGGCCATGCGTGGTGGCCGTGATGGGAAACTGGTTTGGCAAGG
CAGGAAGAGGAGTGGTGTTCGGACTGTGGTCTGCCTGCGCAAGCGTGGGCAATATCCTGGGCGCCTGTCT
GGCCTCCTCTGTGCTGCAGTACGGCTATGAGTACGCCTTTCTGGTGACAGCATCCGTGCAGTTCGCAGGA
GGAATCGTGATCTTCTTTGGCCTGCTGGTGTCTCCCGAGGAGATCGGCCTGAGCGGCATCGAGGCCGAGG
AGAACTTTGAGGAGGACTCTCACAGGCCTCTGATCAACGGCGGCGAGAATGAGGATGAGTATGAGCCAAA
TTACTCTATCCAGGACGATAGCTCCGTGGCCCAGGTGAAGGCCATCAGCTTCTACCAGGCATGCTGTCTG
CCAGGCGTGATCCCTTATTCCCTGGCCTACGCCTGCCTGAAGCTGGTGAACTATAGCTTCTTTTTCTGGC
TGCCTTTTTACCTGTCCAACAATTTCGGCTGGAAGGAGGCCGAGGCCGACAAGCTGTCTATCTGGTATGA
TGTGGGAGGAATCATCGGAGGCACCCTGCAGGGCTTTATCAGCGACGTGCTGCAGAAGAGGGCACCCGTG
CTGGCCCTGTCCCTGCTGCTGGCCGTGGGCTCTCTGATCGGCTACTCCAGATCTCCTAACGATAAGTCCA
TCAATGCCCTGCTGATGACCGTGACAGGCTTTTTCATCGGCGGCCCATCCAATATGATCTCTAGCGCCAT
CTCTGCCGACCTGGGCCGGCAGGAGCTGATCCAGAGATCCTCTGAGGCCCTGGCCACCGTGACAGGCATC
GTGGACGGAAGCGGATCCATCGGAGCAGCAGTGGGACAGTATCTGGTGAGCCTGATCCGGGATAAGCTGG
GCTGGATGTGGGTGTTCTACTTTTTCATCCTGATGACCAGCTGTACAATCGTGTTTATCTCCCCCCTGAT
CGTGAGGGAGATCTTCTCCCTGGTGCTGCGGAGACAGGCCCACATCCTGCGCGAGGACCCAGCTTTCTTG
TACAAAGTTGGCATTATAAGAAAGCATTGCTTATCAATTTGTTGCAACGAACAGGTCACTATCAGTCAAA
ATAAAATCATTATTTGCCATCCAGCTGATATCCCCTATAGTGAGTCGTATTACATGGTCATAGCTGTTTC
CTGGCAGCTCTGGCCCGTGTCTCAAAATCTCTGATGTTACATTGCACAAGATAAAAATATATCATCATGA
ACAATAAAACTGTCTGCTTACATAAACAGTAATACAAGGGGTGTTATGAGCCATATTCAACGGGAAACGT
CGAGGCCGCGATTAAATTCCAACATGGATGCTGATTTATATGGGTATAAATGGGCTCGCGATAATGTCGG
GCAATCAGGTGCGACAATCTATCGCTTGTATGGGAAGCCCGATGCGCCAGAGTTGTTTCTGAAACATGGC
AAAGGTAGCGTTGCCAATGATGTTACAGATGAGATGGTCAGACTAAACTGGCTGACGGAATTTATGCCTC
TTCCGACCATCAAGCATTTTATCCGTACTCCTGATGATGCATGGTTACTCACCACTGCGATCCCCGGAAA
AACAGCATTCCAGGTATTAGAAGAATATCCTGATTCAGGTGAAAATATTGTTGATGCGCTGGCAGTGTTC
CTGCGCCGGTTGCATTCGATTCCTGTTTGTAATTGTCCTTTTAACAGCGATCGCGTATTTCGTCTCGCTC
AGGCGCAATCACGAATGAATAACGGTTTGGTTGATGCGAGTGATTTTGATGACGAGCGTAATGGCTGGCC
TGTTGAACAAGTCTGGAAAGAAATGCATAAACTTTTGCCATTCTCACCGGATTCAGTCGTCACTCATGGT
GATTTCTCACTTGATAACCTTATTTTTGACGAGGGGAAATTAATAGGTTGTATTGATGTTGGACGAGTCG
GAATCGCAGACCGATACCAGGATCTTGCCATCCTATGGAACTGCCTCGGTGAGTTTTCTCCTTCATTACA
GAAACGGCTTTTTCAAAAATATGGTATTGATAATCCTGATATGAATAAATTGCAGTTTCATTTGATGCTC
GATGAGTTTTTCTAATCAGAATTGGTTAATTGGTTGTAACACTGGCAGAGCATTACGCTGACTTGACGGG
ACGGCGCAAGCTCATGACCAAAATCCCTTAACGTGAGTTACGCGTCGTTCCACTGAGCGTCAGACCCCGT
AGAAAAGATCAAAGGATCTTCTTGAGATCCTTTTTTTCTGCGCGTAATCTGCTGCTTGCAAACAAAAAAA
CCACCGCTACCAGCGGTGGTTTGTTTGCCGGATCAAGAGCTACCAACTCTTTTTCCGAAGGTAACTGGCT
TCAGCAGAGCGCAGATACCAAATACTGTTCTTCTAGTGTAGCCGTAGTTAGGCCACCACTTCAAGAACTC
TGTAGCACCGCCTACATACCTCGCTCTGCTAATCCTGTTACCAGTGGCTGCTGCCAGTGGCGATAAGTCG
TGTCTTACCGGGTTGGACTCAAGACGATAGTTACCGGATAAGGCGCAGCGGTCGGGCTGAACGGGGGGTT
CGTGCACACAGCCCAGCTTGGAGCGAACGACCTACACCGAACTGAGATACCTACAGCGTGAGCTATGAGA
AAGCGCCACGCTTCCCGAAGGGAGAAAGGCGGACAGGTATCCGGTAAGCGGCAGGGTCGGAACAGGAGAG
CGCACGAGGGAGCTTCCAGGGGGAAACGCCTGGTATCTTTATAGTCCTGTCGGGTTTCGCCACCTCTGAC
TTGAGCGTCGATTTTTGTGATGCTCGTCAGGGGGGCGGAGCCTATGGAAAAACGCCAGCAACGCGGCCTT
TTTACGGTTCCTGGCCTTTTGCTGGCCTTTTGCTCACATGTT
