>Addgene plasmid #132107 | pDONR221_SLC37A3 | depositor partial sequence | sequence record 253614 | Codon-optimized ORF of SLC37A3
ATGGCCTGGCCCAACGTGTTCCAGAGGGGCTCTCTGCTGAGCCAGTTTTCCCACCACCACGTGGTGGTGT
TCCTGCTGACCTTCTTTAGCTATTCCCTGCTGCACGCCTCCCGCAAGACATTTTCTAATGTGAAGGTGTC
TATCAGCGAGCAGTGGACCCCAAGCGCCTTCAACACATCCGTGGAGCTGCCCGTGGAGATCTGGAGCTCC
AATCACCTGTTTCCTAGCGCCGAGAAGGCCACCCTGTTCCTGGGCACCCTGGACACAATCTTTCTGTTCT
CTTACGCCGTGGGCCTGTTTATCAGCGGCATCGTGGGCGATAGGCTGAACCTGCGCTGGGTGCTGTCCTT
CGGCATGTGCTCTAGCGCCCTGGTGGTGTTCGTGTTCGGCGCCCTGACCGAGTGGCTGCGGTTCTATAAC
AAGTGGCTGTACTGCTGTCTGTGGATCGTGAATGGCCTGCTGCAGAGCACAGGATGGCCATGCGTGGTGG
CCGTGATGGGAAACTGGTTTGGCAAGGCAGGAAGAGGAGTGGTGTTCGGACTGTGGTCTGCCTGCGCAAG
CGTGGGCAATATCCTGGGCGCCTGTCTGGCCTCCTCTGTGCTGCAGTACGGCTATGAGTACGCCTTTCTG
GTGACAGCATCCGTGCAGTTCGCAGGAGGAATCGTGATCTTCTTTGGCCTGCTGGTGTCTCCCGAGGAGA
TCGGCCTGAGCGGCATCGAGGCCGAGGAGAACTTTGAGGAGGACTCTCACAGGCCTCTGATCAACGGCGG
CGAGAATGAGGATGAGTATGAGCCAAATTACTCTATCCAGGACGATAGCTCCGTGGCCCAGGTGAAGGCC
ATCAGCTTCTACCAGGCATGCTGTCTGCCAGGCGTGATCCCTTATTCCCTGGCCTACGCCTGCCTGAAGC
TGGTGAACTATAGCTTCTTTTTCTGGCTGCCTTTTTACCTGTCCAACAATTTCGGCTGGAAGGAGGCCGA
GGCCGACAAGCTGTCTATCTGGTATGATGTGGGAGGAATCATCGGAGGCACCCTGCAGGGCTTTATCAGC
GACGTGCTGCAGAAGAGGGCACCCGTGCTGGCCCTGTCCCTGCTGCTGGCCGTGGGCTCTCTGATCGGCT
ACTCCAGATCTCCTAACGATAAGTCCATCAATGCCCTGCTGATGACCGTGACAGGCTTTTTCATCGGCGG
CCCATCCAATATGATCTCTAGCGCCATCTCTGCCGACCTGGGCCGGCAGGAGCTGATCCAGAGATCCTCT
GAGGCCCTGGCCACCGTGACAGGCATCGTGGACGGAAGCGGATCCATCGGAGCAGCAGTGGGACAGTATC
TGGTGAGCCTGATCCGGGATAAGCTGGGCTGGATGTGGGTGTTCTACTTTTTCATCCTGATGACCAGCTG
TACAATCGTGTTTATCTCCCCCCTGATCGTGAGGGAGATCTTCTCCCTGGTGCTGCGGAGACAGGCCCAC
ATCCTGCGCGAG
